>Addgene plasmid #232274 | pcDNA3.1 FFSS-BACH1 C122E | addgene full sequence | sequence record 462193 | Addgene NGS Result
GACGGATCGGGAGATCTCCCGATCCCCTATGGTGCACTCTCAGTACAATCTGCTCTGATGCCGCATAGTT
AAGCCAGTATCTGCTCCCTGCTTGTGTGTTGGAGGTCGCTGAGTAGTGCGCGAGCAAAATTTAAGCTACA
ACAAGGCAAGGCTTGACCGACAATTGCATGAAGAATCTGCTTAGGGTTAGGCGTTTTGCGCTGCTTCGCG
ATGTACGGGCCAGATATACGCGTTGACATTGATTATTGACTAGTTATTAATAGTAATCAATTACGGGGTC
ATTAGTTCATAGCCCATATATGGAGTTCCGCGTTACATAACTTACGGTAAATGGCCCGCCTGGCTGACCG
CCCAACGACCCCCGCCCATTGACGTCAATAATGACGTATGTTCCCATAGTAACGCCAATAGGGACTTTCC
ATTGACGTCAATGGGTGGAGTATTTACGGTAAACTGCCCACTTGGCAGTACATCAAGTGTATCATATGCC
AAGTACGCCCCCTATTGACGTCAATGACGGTAAATGGCCCGCCTGGCATTATGCCCAGTACATGACCTTA
TGGGACTTTCCTACTTGGCAGTACATCTACGTATTAGTCATCGCTATTACCATGGTGATGCGGTTTTGGC
AGTACATCAATGGGCGTGGATAGCGGTTTGACTCACGGGGATTTCCAAGTCTCCACCCCATTGACGTCAA
TGGGAGTTTGTTTTGGCACCAAAATCAACGGGACTTTCCAAAATGTCGTAACAACTCCGCCCCATTGACG
CAAATGGGCGGTAGGCGTGTACGGTGGGAGGTCTATATAAGCAGAGCTCTCTGGCTAACTAGAGAACCCA
CTGCTTACTGGCTTATCGAAATTAATACGACTCACTATAGGGAGACCCAAGCTGGCTAGCGTTTAAACTT
AAGCTTACCATGGACTACAAGGACGACGATGACAAGGTACCAGGATCTATGGATTATAAAGATGATGATG
ATAAAGGGTCGGCCGCCAGCTGGAGCCACCCTCAGTTCGAGAAGGGAGGAGGAAGCGGCGGAGGCAGCGG
AGGAGGAAGCTGGAGCCACCCGCAGTTCGAGAAAGGAGCTGGATCCTCTCTGAGTGAGAACTCGGTTTTT
GCCTATGAATCTTCTGTGCATAGCACCAATGTTTTACTCAGCCTTAATGACCAGCGGAAGAAAGATGTGC
TGTGCGATGTCACCATCTTTGTGGAGGGACAGCGGTTCCGCGCTCACCGGTCCGTGCTGGCGGCATGCAG
CAGTTACTTCCACTCAAGAATCGTAGGCCAGGCTGATGGAGAGCTGAACATTACTCTTCCAGAAGAGGTG
ACAGTTAAAGGATTTGAACCTTTAATTCAGTTTGCCTACACTGCTAAACTGATTTTAAGTAAAGAGAATG
TGGATGAAGTGTGCAAATGTGTGGAGTTTTTAAGTGTACATAATATTGAGGAATCCGAATTTCAGTTTCT
GAAATTTAAGTTTTTGGACTCCACTGCAGACCAGCAAGAATGCCCAAGAAAAAAATGCTTTTCATCACAC
TGTCAGAAAACAGACCTTAAACTTTCACTTTTGGACCAGAGGGATCTAGAAACTGATGAAGTGGAGGAAT
TTCTGGAAAATAAAAATGTTCAGACTCCTCAGTGTAAACTCCGCAGGTATCAAGGAAATGCAAAAGCCTC
ACCTCCTCTACAAGACAGTGCCAGTCAGACATATGAGTCCATGTGCTTAGAGAAGGATGCTGCTCTGGCC
TTGCCTTCTTTATGCCCCAAATACAGAAAATTCCAAAAAGCATTTGGAACTGACAGAGTCCGTACTGGGG
AATCTAGTGTCAAAGACATTCATGCTTCTGTTCAGCCAAATGAAAGGTCTGAAAATGAATGCCTGGGAGG
AGTCCCGGAGTGTAGAGATTTGCAGGTGATGTTAAAATGTGACGAAAGTAAATTAGCAATGGAACCTGAA
GAAACGAAGAAAGATCCTGCTTCTCAGTGCCCAACTGAAAAATCAGAAGTGACTCCTTTCCCCCACAATT
CTTCCATAGACCCTCATGGACTTTATTCTTTGTCTCTTTTACACACATATGACCAATATGGTGACTTGAA
TTTTGCTGGTATGCAAAACACAACAGTGTTAACAGAAAAGCCTTTGTCAGGTACAGACGTCCAAGAAAAA
ACATTTGGTGAAAGTCAGGATTTACCTTTGAAATCCGACTTGGGCACCAGGGAAGATAGTAGTGTTGCAT
CTAGTGATAGGAGTAGTGTGGAGCGAGAAGTGGCAGAACACCTAGCAAAAGGCTTCTGGAGTGACATTTG
CAGCACGGACACTCCTTGCCAAATGCAGTTATCACCTGCTGTGGCCAAAGATGGCTCAGAACAGATCTCA
CAGAAACGGTCTGAGTGTCCGTGGTTAGGTATCAGGATTAGTGAGAGCCCAGAACCAGGTCAAAGGACTT
TCACAACATTAAGTTCTGTCAACTGCCCTTTTATAAGTACTCTGAGTACTGAAGGCTGTTCAAGCAATTT
GGAAATTGGAAACGATGATTATGTTTCAGAACCCCAGCAAGAACCTTGCCCATATGCTTGTGTCATTAGC
TTGGGAGACGACTCTGAGACGGACACCGAAGGAGACAGTGAATCCTGTTCAGCCAGAGAACAAGAATGTG
AGGTAAAACTGCCATTCAATGCACAACGGATAATTTCACTGTCTCGAAATGATTTTCAGTCCTTGTTGAA
AATGCACAAGCTTACTCCAGAACAGCTGGATTGTATCCATGATATTCGAAGAAGAAGTAAAAACAGAATT
GCTGCACAGCGCTGTCGCAAGAGAAAACTTGACTGTATACAGAATCTTGAATCAGAAATTGAGAAGCTGC
AAAGTGAAAAGGAGAGCTTGTTGAAGGAAAGAGATCACATTTTGTCAACTCTGGGTGAGACAAAGCAGAA
CCTAACTGGACTTTGCCAGAAAGTTTGTAAAGAAGCAGCTCTGAGTCAAGAACAAATACAGATACTCGCC
AAGTACTCAGCTGCAGATTGCCCACTTTCATTTTTAATTTCTGAAAAAGATAAAAGTACTCCTGATGGTG
AACTGGCGTTACCATCAATTTTCAGTTTATCTGACCGGCCTCCAGCAGTGCTGCCTCCCTGTGCCAGAGG
AAACAGTGAGCCTGGCTACGCGCGAGGGCAGGAGTCCCAGCAGATGTCCACAGCCACCTCTGAGCAAGCT
GGGCCTGCGGAACAGTGTCGTCAGAGTGGTGGGATCTCAGATTTCTGTCAGCAGATGACTGATAAATGTA
CTACTGATGAGTAACTCGAGTCTAGAGGGCCCGTTTAAACCCGCTGATCAGCCTCGACTGTGCCTTCTAG
TTGCCAGCCATCTGTTGTTTGCCCCTCCCCCGTGCCTTCCTTGACCCTGGAAGGTGCAACTCCCACTGTC
CTTTCCTAATAAAATGAGGAAATTGCATCGCATTGTCTGAGTAGGTGTCATTCTATTCTGGGGGGTGGGG
TGGGGCAGGACAGCAAGGGGGAGGATTGGGAAGACAATAGCAGGCATGCTGGGGATGCGGTGGGCTCTAT
GGCTTCTGAGGCGGAAAGAACCAGCTGGGGCTCTAGGGGGTATCCCC
[124 nt withheld, positions 3618-3741]
C
[91 nt withheld, positions 3743-3833]
A
[49 nt withheld, positions 3835-3883]
CCTTTGACGTTGGAGTCCACGTTCTTT
[37 nt withheld, positions 3911-3947]
ACCCTATCTCGGTCTATTCTTTTGATTTATAAGGGATTTTGCCGATTTCGGCCTATTGGTTAAAAAATGA
GCTGATTTAACAAAAATTTAACGCGAATTAATTCTGTGGAATGTGTGTCAGTTAGGGTGTGGAAAGTCCC
CAGGCTCCCCAGCAGGCAGAAGTATGCAAAGCATGCATCTCAATTAGTCAGCAACCAGGTGTGGAAAGTC
CCCAGGCTCCCCAGCAGGCAGAAGTATGCAAAGCATGCATCTCAATTAGTCAGCAACCATAGTCCCGCCC
CTAACTCCGCCCATCCCGCCCCTAACTCCGCCCAGTTCCGCCCATTCTCCGCCCCATGGCTGACTAATTT
TTTTTATTTATGCAGAGGCCGAGGCCGCCTCTGCCTCTGAGCTATTCCAGAAGTAGTGAGGAGGCTTTTT
TGGAGGCCTAGGCTTTTGCAAAAAGCTCCCGGGAGCTTGTATATCCATTTTCGGATCTGATCAAGAGACA
GGATGAGGATCGTTTCGCATGATTGAACAAGATGGATTGCACGCAGGTTCTCCGGCCGCTTGGGTGGAGA
GGCTATTCGGCTATGACTGGGCACAACAGACAATCGGCTGCTCTGATGCCGCCGTGTTCCGGCTGTCAGC
GCAGGGGCGCCCGGTTCTTTTTGTCAAGACCGACCTGTCCGGTGCCCTGAATGAACTGCAGGACGAGGCA
GCGCGGCTATCGTGGCTGGCCACGACGGGCGTTCCTTGCGCAGCTGTGCTCGACGTTGTCACTGAAGCGG
GAAGGGACTGGCTGCTATTGGGCGAAGTGCCGGGGCAGGATCTCCTGTCATCTCACCTTGCTCCTGCCGA
GAAAGTATCCATCATGGCTGATGCAATGCGGCGGCTGCATACGCTTGATCCGGCTACCTGCCCATTCGAC
CACCAAGCGAAACATCGCATCGAGCGAGCACGTACTCGGATGGAAGCCGGTCTTGTCGATCAGGATGATC
TGGACGAAGAGCATCAGGGGCTCGCGCCAGCCGAACTGTTCGCCAGGCTCAAGGCGCGCATGCCCGACGG
CGAGGATCTCGTCGTGACCCATGGCGATGCCTGCTTGCCGAATATCATGGTGGAAAATGGCCGCTTTTCT
GGATTCATCGACTGTGGCCGGCTGGGTGTGGCGGACCGCTATCAGGACATAGCGTTGGCTACCCGTGATA
TTGCTGAAGAGCTTGGCGGCGAATGGGCTGACCGCTTCCTCGTGCTTTACGGTATCGCCGCTCCCGATTC
GCAGCGCATCGCCTTCTATCGCCTTCTTGACGAGTTCTTCTGAGCGGGACTCTGGGGTTCGAAATGACCG
ACCAAGCGACGCCCAACCTGCCATCACGAGATTTCGATTCCACCGCCGCCTTCTATGAAAGGTTGGGCTT
CGGAATCGTTTTCCGGGACGCCGGCTGGATGATCCTCCAGCGCGGGGATCTCATGCTGGAGTTCTTCGCC
CACCCCAACTTGTTTATTGCAGCTTATAATGGTTACAAATAAAGCAATAGCATCACAAATTTCACAAATA
AAGCATTTTTTTCACTGCATTCTAGTTGTGGTTTGTCCAAACTCATCAATGTATCTTATCATGTCTGTAT
ACCGTCGACCTCTAGCTAGAGCTTGGCGTAATCATGGTCATAGCTGTTTCCTGTGTGAAATTGTTATCCG
CTCACAATTCCACACAACATACGAGCCGGAAGCATAAAGTGTAAAGCCTGGGGTGCCTAATGAGTGAGCT
AACTCACATTAATTGCGTTGCGCTCACTGCCCGCTTTCCAGTCGGGAAACCTGTCGTGCCAGCTGCATTA
ATGAATCGGCCAACGCGCGGGGAGAGGCGGTTTGCGTATTGGGCGCTCTTCCGCTTCCTCGCTCACTGAC
TCGCTGCGCTCGGTCGTTCGGCTGCGGCGAGCGGTATCAGCTCACTCAAAGGCGGTAATACGGTTATCCA
CAGAATCAGGGGATAACGCAGGAAAGAACATGTGAGCAAAAGGCCAGCAAAAGGCCAGGAACCGTAAAAA
GGCCGCGTTGCTGGCGTTTTTCCATAGGCTCCGCCCCCCTGACGAGCATCACAAAAATCGACGCTCAAGT
CAGAGGTGGCGAAACCCGACAGGACTATAAAGATACCAGGCGTTTCCCCCTGGAAGCTCCCTCGTGCGCT
CTCCTGTTCCGACCCTGCCGCTTACCGGATACCTGTCCGCCTTTCTCCCTTCGGGAAGCGTGGCGCTTTC
TCATAGCTCACGCTGTAGGTATCTCAGTTCGGTGTAGGTCGTTCGCTCCAAGCTGGGCTGTGTGCACGAA
CCCCCCGTTCAGCCCGACCGCTGCGCCTTATCCGGTAACTATCGTCTTGAGTCCAACCCGGTAAGACACG
ACTTATCGCCACTGGCAGCAGCCACTGGTAACAGGATTAGCAGAGCGAGGTATGTAGGCGGTGCTACAGA
GTTCTTGAAGTGGTGGCCTAACTACGGCTACACTAGAAGAACAGTATTTGGTATCTGCGCTCTGCTGAAG
CCAGTTACCTTCGGAAAAAGAGTTGGTAGCTCTTGATCCGGCAAACAAACCACCGCTGGTAGCGGTGGTT
TTTTTGTTTGCAAGCAGCAGATTACGCGCAGAAAAAAAGGATCTCAAGAAGATCCTTTGATCTTTTCTAC
GGGGTCTGACGCTCAGTGGAACGAAAACTCACGTTAAGGGATTTTGGTCATGAGATTATCAAAAAGGATC
TTCACCTAGATCCTTTTAAATTAAAAATGAAGTTTTAAATCAATCTAAAGTATATATGAGTAAACTTGGT
CTGACAGTTACCAATGCTTAATCAGTGAGGCACCTATCTCAGCGATCTGTCTATTTCGTTCATCCATAGT
TGCCTGACTCCCCGTCGTGTAGATAACTACGATACGGGAGGGCTTACCATCTGGCCCCAGTGCTGCAATG
ATACCGCGAGACCCACGCTCACCGGCTCCAGATTTATCAGCAATAAACCAGCCAGCCGGAAGGGCCGAGC
GCAGAAGTGGTCCTGCAACTTTATCCGCCTCCATCCAGTCTATTAATTGTTGCCGGGAAGCTAGAGTAAG
TAGTTCGCCAGTTAATAGTTTGCGCAACGTTGTTGCCATTGCTACAGGCATCGTGGTGTCACGCTCGTCG
TTTGGTATGGCTTCATTCAGCTCCGGTTCCCAACGATCAAGGCGAGTTACATGATCCCCCATGTTGTGCA
AAAAAGCGGTTAGCTCCTTCGGTCCTCCGATCGTTGTCAGAAGTAAGTTGGCCGCAGTGTTATCACTCAT
GGTTATGGCAGCACTGCATAATTCTCTTACTGTCATGCCATCCGTAAGATGCTTTTCTGTGACTGGTGAG
TACTCAACCAAGTCATTCTGAGAATAGTGTATGCGGCGACCGAGTTGCTCTTGCCCGGCGTCAATACGGG
ATAATACCGCGCCACATAGCAGAACTTTAAAAGTGCTCATCATTGGAAAACGTTCTTCGGGGCGAAAACT
CTCAAGGATCTTACCGCTGTTGAGATCCAGTTCGATGTAACCCACTCGTGCACCCAACTGATCTTCAGCA
TCTTTTACTTTCACCAGCGTTTCTGGGTGAGCAAAAACAGGAAGGCAAAATGCCGCAAAAAAGGGAATAA
GGGCGACACGGAAATGTTGAATACTCATACTCTTCCTTTTTCAATATTATTGAAGCATTTATCAGGGTTA
TTGTCTCATGAGCGGATACATATTTGAATGTATTTAGAAAAATAAACAAATAGGGGTTCCGCGCACATTT
CCCCGAAAAGTGCCACCTGACGTC
Features (pLannotate 1.2.2; 22 found; start..end, strand, type, name):
     28..80      -  misc_feature   bom (fragment): basis of mobility region from pBR322
    235..614     +  enhancer       CMV enhancer: human cytomegalovirus immediate early enhancer
    615..818     +  promoter       CMV promoter: human cytomegalovirus (CMV) immediate early promoter
    814..847     +  LTR            5' LTR (truncated) (fragment): truncated 5' long terminal repeat (LTR) from HIV-1
    863..881     +  promoter       T7 promoter: promoter for bacteriophage T7 RNA polymerase
    926..946     +  CDS            FLAG (fragment): FLAG® epitope tag, followed by an enterokinase cleavage site
   1061..1080    +  CDS            Strep-Tag II (fragment): peptide that binds Strep-Tactin®, an engineered form of streptavidin
   1097..3301    +  CDS            BACH1: BACH1_HUMAN - Experimental evidence at protein level: Swiss-Prot protein existence level 1. Transcriptional regulator that acts as repressor or activator, depending on the context. Binds to NF-E2 DNA binding sites. Plays important roles in coordinating transcription activation and repression by MAFK (By similarity). Together with MAF, represses the transcription of genes under the control of the NFE2L2 oxidative stress pathway (PubMed:24035498). From Homo sapiens (Human).
   3348..3572    +  polyA_signal   bGH poly(A) signal: bovine growth hormone polyadenylation signal
   3576..3597    +  promoter       SV40 promoter (fragment): SV40 enhancer and early promoter
   3618..4046    +  rep_origin     f1 ori (sequence partly withheld): f1 bacteriophage origin of replication; arrow indicates direction of (+) strand synthesis
   4060..4389    +  promoter       SV40 promoter: SV40 enhancer and early promoter
   4456..5247    +  CDS            neo: KKA2_KLEPN - Also known as kan, nptII. Experimental evidence at protein level: Swiss-Prot protein existence level 1. Resistance to kanamycin, neomycin, paromomycin, ribostamycin, butirosin and gentamicin B. From Klebsiella pneumoniae.
   5271..5429    +  CDS            ble (fragment): BLE_KLEPN - Experimental evidence at protein level: Swiss-Prot protein existence level 1. Binding protein with a strong affinity to the bleomycin family of antibiotics. Binds to CL990; an antimitotic-antibiotic compound. From Klebsiella pneumoniae.
   5424..5545    +  polyA_signal   SV40 poly(A) signal: SV40 polyadenylation signal
   5618..5634    -  protein_bind   lac operator: The lac repressor binds to the lac operator to inhibit transcription in E. coli. This inhibition can be relieved by adding lactose or isopropyl-β-D-thiogalactopyranoside (IPTG). lac repressor encoded by lacI
   5642..5672    -  promoter       lac promoter: promoter for the E. coli lac operon
   5687..5708    -  protein_bind   CAP binding site: CAP binding activates transcription in the presence of cAMP. E. coli catabolite activator protein
   5721..5813    -  CDS            lacI (fragment): lac repressor; lacI; The lac repressor binds to the lac operator to inhibit transcription in E. coli. This inhibition can be relieved by adding lactose or isopropyl-β-D-thiogalactopyranoside (IPTG).
   5996..6584    -  rep_origin     ori: high-copy-number ColE1/pMB1/pBR322/pUC origin of replication
   6755..7615    -  CDS            AmpR: β-lactamase; bla; confers resistance to ampicillin, carbenicillin, and related antibiotics
   7616..7720    -  promoter       AmpR promoter: bla
