[The description below was written by a language model from this plasmid's Addgene catalogue record and pLannotate feature annotations shown in this document.]
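Description:
pcDNA3.1 FFSS-BACH1 C122E is a mammalian expression plasmid built on the pcDNA3.1 backbone for producing a tagged point mutant of human BACH1 in human cell lines. It is propagated in E. coli through a high-copy ColE1/pUC-type origin with ampicillin selection (AmpR under its own bla promoter). It also carries an f1 origin, which allows single-stranded DNA production. For selection in mammalian cells, an SV40 early promoter drives the neomycin phosphotransferase gene, followed by an SV40 polyadenylation signal, conferring G418 resistance. The catalogue lists a total size of about 8.5 kb, whereas the sequenced record behind the feature table is 7,751 nt, so the catalogue figures appear to be approximate.

The expression cassette consists of the CMV immediate-early enhancer and promoter, a T7 promoter that could support in vitro transcription, the tagged open reading frame, and the bovine growth hormone polyadenylation signal. The coding region begins with an N-terminal 2xFLAG-2xSTREP tag (the annotation software picks up only fragments of FLAG and Strep-Tag II), fused to the BACH1 coding sequence with cysteine 122 changed to glutamic acid. BACH1 is a transcriptional regulator that binds NF-E2 sites and, with small MAF proteins, represses genes of the NFE2L2 oxidative stress pathway. The dual tag permits detection and affinity purification through either the FLAG or the Strep tag. The associated publication concerns recognition of BACH1 degrons by F-box proteins under oxidative stress, which suggests this mutant is used to probe the role of Cys122 in that regulation, although the record does not state the specific rationale for the substitution. A few short annotated fragments (HIV-1 LTR, ble, lacI) are probably backbone remnants or spurious annotation matches rather than functional elements.
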