Addgene plasmid #232274: pcDNA3.1 FFSS-BACH1 C122E
Purpose: Expression of N-terminal tagged 2xFLAG-2xSTREP-BACH1 (H. sapiens) with Cys122 to Glu point mutation in human cell lines
Depositing lab: Michele Pagano. Depositing organization: NYU Grossman School of Medicine. Publication: Recognition of BACH1 quaternary structure degrons by two F-box proteins under oxidative stress. Cao S, Garcia SF, Shi H, James EI, Kito Y, Shi H, Mao H, Kaisari S, Rona G, Deng S, Goldberg HV, Ponce J, Ueberheide B, Lignitto L, Guttman M, Pagano M, Zheng N. Cell. 2024 Oct 30:S0092-8674(24)01188-7. doi: 10.1016/j.cell.2024.10.012. PubMed 39504958.
Backbone
  Vector backbone: pcDNA3.1
  Backbone size w/o insert (bp): 6000
  Total vector size (bp): 8500
  Vector type: Mammalian Expression
  Selectable markers: Neomycin (select with G418)
Growth in bacteria
  Bacterial resistance: Ampicillin, 100 μg/mL
  Growth temperature: 37°C
  Growth strain: NEB Stable
  Copy number: Unknown
Gene/Insert
  Gene/Insert name: BACH1
  Species: H. sapiens (human)
  Insert size (bp): 2600
  Mutation: changed cysteine 122 to glutamic acid
  Entrez Gene: BACH1 (a.k.a. BACH-1, BTBD24)
  Promoter: CMV
  Tag / fusion protein: 2xFLAG-2xSTREP (N terminal on insert)
  Cloning method: Restriction Enzyme; 5′ cloning site Unknown (unknown if destroyed); 3′ cloning site Unknown (unknown if destroyed)
  Sequencing primers: 5′ CMV-F
Terms and licenses: Academic/Nonprofit Terms; Industry Terms: Not Available to Industry
How to cite: pcDNA3.1 FFSS-BACH1 C122E was a gift from Michele Pagano (Addgene plasmid # 232274 ; http://n2t.net/addgene:232274 ; RRID:Addgene_232274)
